>Addgene plasmid #146325 | pAc5.1B-EGFP-DmGW182-delQ_F | depositor full sequence | sequence record 288770 | Full Sequence
CTTCAAGGAATTAATTCTATATTCTAAAAACACAAATGATACTTCTAAAAAAAATCATGAATGGCATCAA
CTCTGAATCAAATCTTTGCAGATGCACCTACTTCTCATTTCCACTGTCACATCATTTTTCCAGATCTCGC
TGCCTGTTATGTGGCCCACAAACCAAGACACGTTTTATGGCCATTAAAGCTGGCTGATCGTCGCCAAACA
CCAAATACATATCAATATGTACATTCGAGAAAGAAGCGATCAAAGAAGCGTCTTCGGGCGAGTAGGAGAA
TGCGGAGGAGAAGGAGAACGAGCTGATCTAGTATCTCTCCACAATCCAATGCCAACTGACCAACTGGCCA
TATTCGGAGCAATTTGAAGCCAATTTCCATCGCCTGGCGATCGCTCCATTCTTGGCTATATGTTTTTCAC
CGTTCCCGGGGCCATTTTCAAAGACTCGTCGGTAAGATAAGATTGTGTCACTCGCTGTCTCTCTTCATTT
GTCGAAGAATGCTGAGGAATTTCGCGATGACGTCGGCGAGTATTTTGAAGAATGAGAATAATTTGTATTT
ATACGAAAATCAGTTAGTGGAATTTTCTACAAAAACATGTTATCTATAGATAATTTTGTTGCAAAATATG
TTGACTATGACAAAGATTGTATGTATATACCTTTAATGTATTCTCATTTTCTTATGTATTTATAATGGCA
ATGATGATACTGATGATATTTTAAGATGATGCCAGACCACAGGCTGATTTCTGCGTCTTTTGCCGAACGC
AGTGCATGTGCGGTTGTTGTTTTTTGGAATAGTTTCAATTTTCGGACTGTCCGCTTTGATTTCAGTTTCT
TGGCTTATTCAAAAAGCAAAGTAAAGCCAAAAAAGCGAGATGGCAATACCAAATGCGGCAAAACGGTAGT
GGAAGGAAAGGGGTGCGGGGCAGCGGAAGGAAGGGTGGGGCGGGGCGTGGCGGGGTCTGTGGCTGGGCGC
GACGTCACCGACGTTGGAGCCACTCCTTTGACCATGTGTGCGTGTGTGTATTATTCGTGTCTCGCCACTC
GCCGGTTGTTTTTTTCTTTTTATCTCGCTCTCTCTAGCGCCATCTCGTACGCATGCTCAACGCACCGCAT
GTTGCCGTGTCCTTTATGCGTCATTTTGGCTCGAAATAGGCAATTATTTAAACAAAGATTAGTCAACGAA
AACGCTAAAATAAATAAGTCTACAATATGGTTACTTATTGCCATGTGTGTGCAGCCAACGATAGCAACAA
AAGCAACAACACAGTGGCTTTCCCTCTTTCACTTTTTGTTTGCAAGCGCGTGCGAGCAAGACGGCACGAC
CGGCAAACGCAATTACGCTGACAAAGAGCAGACGAAGTTTTGGCCGAAAAACATCAAGGCGCCTGATACG
AATGCATTTGCAATAACAATTGCGATATTTAATATTGTTTATGAAGCTGTTTGACTTCAAAACACACAAA
AAAAAAAATAAAACAAATTATTTGAAAGAGAATTAGGAATCGGACAGCTTATCGTTACGGGCTAACAGCA
CACCGAGACGAAATAGCTTACCTGACGTCACAGCCTCTGGAAGAACTGCCGCCAAGCAGAGAGAGAGAGA
AAAAGAGGGAGAGCAGCTTAGACCGCATGTGCTTGTGTGTGAGGCGTCTCTCTCTTCGTCTCCTGTTTGC
GCAAACGCATAGACTGCACTGAGAAAATCGATTACCTATTTTTTATGAATGAATATTTGCACTATTACTA
TTCAAAACTATTAAGATAGCAATCACATTCAATAGCCAAATACTATACCACCTGAGCGATGCAACGAAAT
GATCAATTTGAGCAAAAATGCTGCATATTTAGGACGGCATCATTATAGAAATGCTTCTTGCTGTGTACTT
TTCTCTCGTCTGGCAGCTGTTTCGCCGTTATTGTTAAAACCGGCTTAAGTTAGGTGTGTTTTCTACGACT
AGTGATGCCCCTACTAGAAGATGTGTGTTGCACAAATGTCCCTGAATAACCAATTTGAAGTGCAGATAGC
AGTAAACGTAAGCTAATATGAATATTATTTAACTGTAATGTTTTAATATCGCTGGACATTACTAATAAAC
CCACTATAAACACATGTACATATGTATGTTTTGGCATACAATGAGTAGTTGGGGAAAAAATGTGTAAAAG
CACCGTGACCATCACAGCATAAAGATAACCAGCTGAAGTATCGAATATGAGTAACCCCCAAATTGAATCA
CATGCCGCAACTGATAGGACCCATGGAAGTACACTCTTCATGGCGATATACAAGACACACACAAGCACGA
ACACCCAGTTGCGGAGGAAATTCTCCGTAAATGAAAACCCAATCGGCGAACAATTCATACCCATATATGG
TAAAAGTTTTGAACGCGACTTGAGAGCGGAGAGCATTGCGGCTGATAAGGTTTTAGCGCTAAGCGGGCTT
TATAAAACGGGCTGCGGGACCAGTTTTCATATCACTACCGTTTGAGTTCTTGTGCTGTGTGGATACTCCT
CCCGACACAAAGCCGCTCCATCAGCCAGCAGTCGTCTAATCCAGAGACCCCGGATCGGGGTACCAACATG
GTGAGCAAGGGCGAGGAGCTGTTCACCGGGGTGGTGCCCATCCTGGTCGAGCTGGACGGCGACGTAAACG
GCCACAAGTTCAGCGTGTCCGGCGAGGGCGAGGGCGATGCCACCTACGGCAAGCTGACCCTGAAGTTCAT
CTGCACCACCGGCAAGCTGCCCGTGCCCTGGCCCACCCTCGTGACCACCCTGACCTACGGCGTGCAGTGC
TTCAGCCGCTACCCCGACCACATGAAGCAGCACGACTTCTTCAAGTCCGCCATGCCCGAAGGCTACGTCC
AGGAGCGCACCATCTTCTTCAAGGACGACGGCAACTACAAGACCCGCGCCGAGGTGAAGTTCGAGGGCGA
CACCCTGGTGAACCGCATCGAGCTGAAGGGCATCGACTTCAAGGAGGACGGCAACATCCTGGGGCACAAG
CTGGAGTACAACTACAACAGCCACAACGTCTATATCATGGCCGACAAGCAGAAGAACGGCATCAAGGTGA
ACTTCAAGATCCGCCACAACATCGAGGACGGCAGCGTGCAGCTCGCCGACCACTACCAGCAGAACACCCC
CATCGGCGACGGCCCCGTGCTGCTGCCCGACAACCACTACCTGAGCACCCAGTCCGCCCTGAGCAAAGAC
CCCAACGAGAAGCGCGATCACATGGTCCTGCTGGAGTTCGTGACCGCCGCCGGGATCACTCTCGGCATGG
ACGAGCTGTACAAGCCAAGCTTGAATTCTGCAGATATCCAGCACAGTGGCGGCCGCATGCGTGAAGCCCT
TTTTTCCCAAGATGGCTGGGGCTGTCAGCATGTTAACCAGGATACTAATTGGGAAGTTCCCAGTTCGCCA
GAACCAGCCAATAAGGATGCACCCGGTCCACCAATGTGGAAGCCAAGCATTAACAATGGTACTGATCTTT
GGGAGTCCAATTTGAGAAACGGAGGTCAGCCGGCCGCACAGCAAGTTCCAAAGCCGTCGTGGGGTCATAC
ACCATCCTCTAACTTAGGTGGAACATGGGGTGAGGACGACGATGGCGCCGATAGTAGTAGTGTGTGGACT
GGAGGAGCTGTTAGCAACGCGGGATCCGGAGCTGCAGTGGGAGTAAACCAAGCCGGAGTTAATGTCGGTC
CAGGCGGTGTTGTTTCGTCTGGCGGACCTCAGTGGGGACAAGGTGTCGTTGGCGTCGGACTTGGATCAAC
TGGAGGTAACGGGTCAAGCAATATAACTGGATCGTCTGGAGTCGCAACAGGTAGTAGCGGAAACTCCAGC
AACGCTGGTAACGGTTGGGGAGACCCTCGTGAAATACGCCCTTTGGGAGTTGGTGGCTCCATGGATATTC
GAAATGTTGAACATCGCGGCGGTAACGGTTCTGGAGCAACTTCGAGCGATCCACGAGACATTCGCATGAT
CGATCCGCGTGACCCTATTCGAGGAGATCCCCGTGGAATATCTGGTCGTCTTAATGGGACCTCTGAAATG
TGGGGTCATCATCCACAAATGTCCCATAACCAGTTGCAAGGTATCAACAAAATGGTTGGTCAAAGTGTAG
CAACTGCCAGCACCAGTGTCGGAACATCTGGCTCGGGCATCGGTCCTGGAGGTCCCGGTCCTAGTACAGT
ATCAGGCAATATCCCAACACAGTGGGGGCCTGCTCAACCGGTAAGCGTTGGTGTAAGTGGTCCCAAAGAC
ATGTCAAAACAGATAAGTGGATGGGAGGAACCATCACCACCGCCTCAGCGTCGCAGTATTCCTAACTACG
ATGATGGTACATCGTTGTGGGGTCAGCAAACTCGTGTTCCCGCTGCAAGCGGTCACTGGAAAGACATGAC
TGATTCGATAGGTCGTAGTAGTCATCTCATGCGTGGCCAAAGCCAAACGGGAGGTATAGGAATAGCCGGC
GTTGGAAATAGCAATGTTCCAGTGGGAGCCAATCCAAGTAATCCTATAAGCAGTGTAGTTGGACCTCAAG
CCCGGATTCCATCTGTGGGCGGCGTACAACACAAACCAGACGGCGGCGCTATGTGGGTGCATTCCGGCAA
TGTAGGTGGCAGAAATAATGTTGCTGCTGTTACTACTTGGGGAGATGACACTCATAGCGTTAATGTCGGC
GCTCCCAGCAGTGGCAGTGTATCCAGCAACAATTGGGTTGATGACAAGTCCAACTCAACCTTGGCACAAA
ACTCTTGGAGCGACCCGGCCCCTGTTGGAGTTAGTTGGGGCAATAAGCAAAGCAAACCGCCAAGCAATAG
TGCTTCATCAGGTTGGAGCACTGCTGCGGGCGTGGTGGATGGGGTTGATCTAGGATCTGAGTGGAACACG
CACGGGGGGATTATTGGAAAATCTCAGCAACAACAAAAACTAGCGGGACTTAACGTGGGAATGGTGAACG
TAATTAACGCGGAGATCATTAAGCAAAGCAAGCAATACAGGATCCTTGTCGAGAACGGCTTTAAAAAGGA
AGATGTAGAGCGGGCATTAGTGATTGCTAATATGAACATCGAAGAGGCAGCCGATATGCTCCGTGCCAAC
TCATCCCTATCAATGGATGGTTGGCGTCGACATGATGAGTCCCTTGGATCTTATGCCGACCACAATAGTT
CAACAAGCAGCGGTGGATTTGCTGGTCGTTACCCGGTCAACAGTGGACAACCTTCAATGTCCTTTCCTTA
TCAAGGAGCGTCCAATCAACAATCCCGATTAAATCAGTGGAAGCTTCCAGTATTAGATAAGGAGATCAAC
TCTGACAGTACGGAATTTTCTCGTGCCCCAGGTGCAACGAAACAAAATTTGACGGCCAACACAAGCAACA
TAAACTCTTTGGGTCTTCAAAACGATAGTACATGGTCAACTGGACGCAGTATTGGTGACGGTTGGCCTGA
TCCCTCATCTGATAACGAGAATAAAGACTGGTCTGTTGCTCAGCCAACTTCAGCAGCAACTGCTTACACT
GATCTGGTCCAAGAGTTTGAGCCAGGCAAGCCATGGAAGGGTTCACAGATCAAAAGCATAGAAGATGATC
CCAGCATTACACCAGGAAGCGTTGCTAGATCTCCATTGTCTATTAATTCGACGCCAAAAGATGCTGACAT
ATTTGCCAATACCGGTAAAAATTCACCGACTGATTTACCGCCACTAAGTTTATCGTCGTCTACATGGAGT
TTTAATCCAAACCAAAATTATCCGAGTCACAGTTGGTCTGACAATAGTCAACAATGTACCGCCACTTCGG
AGCTTTGGACAAGCCCGCTAAATAAATCATCGTCTCGAGGTCCCCCGCCAGGATTGACTGCCAATTCAAA
TAAATCTGCAAATAGTAATGCGTCAACGCCAACAACTATTACCGGAGGTGCGAATGGATGGTTACAGCCT
CGAAGTGGCGGTGTTCAAACCACAAACACTAATTGGACAGGTGGTAACACCACTTGGGGCTCCAGTTGGT
TGCTTTTGAAAAATCTAACAGCACAGATTGATGGTCCTACTTTGCGTACACTGTGTATGCAGCATGGGCC
CCTTGTCAGCTTTCACCCGTATTTGAACCAAGGAATTGCCTTATGTAAATATACTACTCGTGAGGAGGCG
AACAAGGCGCAAATGGCGTTAAACAACTGTGTCCTCGCCAACACCACAATATTTGCTGAATCTCCCAGCG
AGAACGAGGTGCAAAGCATTATGCAGCACTTACCACAAACTCCTTCCTCTACAAGCTCTAGTGGAACTAG
TGGTGGCAACGTCGGAGGCGTCGGCACTTCAGCCAATAATGCAAACAGTGGTTCTGCAGCTTGTCTGTCC
GGAAACAATAGCGGCAACGGAAACGGCAGCGCGAGCGGCGCCGGCAGCGGCAACAATGGCAACAGTAGCT
GCAACAACAGTGCCGCCGGGGGGGGCAGCAGCAGCAACAACACGATTACCACTGTAGCAAATTCGAATCT
TGTTGGTTCTAGTGGCTCTGTCTCAAATTCCTCTGGCGTTACTGCTAACTCTAGTACTGTTTCTGTAGTT
AGTTGTACAGCGAGTGGGAATTCCATAAATGGGGCAGGTACTGCAAACAGTTCTGGTTCAAAGAGTAGTG
CAAACAATTTAGCTAGCGGCCAGTCTAGCGCTTCTAACTTAACTAATAGCACCAATTCAACATGGCGACA
AACTAGCCAAAACCAAGCTCTTCAAAGTCAAAGCAGGCCATCAGGCAGAGAAGCTGACTTTGATTATATA
TCTCTCGTTTATTCCATTGTTGATGATTAATCTAGAGGGCCCGCGGTTCGAAGGTAAGCCTATCCCTAAC
CCTCTCCTCGGTCTCGATTCTACGCGTACCGGTCATCATCACCATCACCATTGAGTTTAAACCCGCTGAT
CAGCCTCGACTGTGCCTTCTAAGGCCTGAGCTCGCTGATCAGCCTCGATCGAGGATCCAGACATGATAAG
ATACATTGATGAGTTTGGACAAACCACAACTAGAATGCAGTGAAAAAAATGCTTTATTTGTGAAATTTGT
GATGCTATTGCTTTATTTGTAACCATTATAAGCTGCAATAAACAAGTTAACAACAACAATTGCATTCATT
TTATGTTTCAGGTTCAGGGGGAGGTGTGGGAGGTTTTTTAAAGCAAGTAAAACCTCTACAAATGTGGTAT
GGCTGATTATGATCAGTCGACCGATGCCCTTGAGAGCCTTCAACCCAGTCAGCTCCTTCCGGTGGGCGCG
GGGCATGACTATCGTCGCCGCACTTATGACTGTCTTCTTTATCATGCAACTCGTAGGACAGGTGCCGGCA
GCGCTCTGGGTCATTTTCGGCGAGGACCGCTTTCGCTGGAGCGCGACGATGATCGGCCTGTCGCTTGCGG
TATTCGGAATCTTGCACGCCCTCGCTCAAGCCTTCGTCACTGGTCCCGCCACCAAACGTTTCGGCGAGAA
GCAGGCCATTATCGCCGGCATGGCGGCCGACGCGCTGGGCTACGTCTTGCTGGCGTTCGCGACGCGAGGC
TGGATGGCCTTCCCCATTATGATTCTTCTCGCTTCCGGCGGCATCGGGATGCCCGCGTTGCAGGCCATGC
TGTCCAGGCAGGTAGATGACGACCATCAGGGACAGCTTCAAGGATCGCTCGCGGCTCTTACCAGCCAGCA
AAAGGCCAGGAACCGTAAAAAGGCCGCGTTGCTGGCGTTTTTCCATAGGCTCCGCCCCCCTGACGAGCAT
CACAAAAATCGACGCTCAAGTCAGAGGTGGCGAAACCCGACAGGACTATAAAGATACCAGGCGTTTCCCC
CTGGAAGCTCCCTCGTGCGCTCTCCTGTTCCGACCCTGCCGCTTACCGGATACCTGTCCGCCTTTCTCCC
TTCGGGAAGCGTGGCGCTTTCTCAATGCTCACGCTGTAGGTATCTCAGTTCGGTGTAGGTCGTTCGCTCC
AAGCTGGGCTGTGTGCACGAACCCCCCGTTCAGCCCGACCGCTGCGCCTTATCCGGTAACTATCGTCTTG
AGTCCAACCCGGTAAGACACGACTTATCGCCACTGGCAGCAGCCACTGGTAACAGGATTAGCAGAGCGAG
GTATGTAGGCGGTGCTACAGAGTTCTTGAAGTGGTGGCCTAACTACGGCTACACTAGAAGGACAGTATTT
GGTATCTGCGCTCTGCTGAAGCCAGTTACCTTCGGAAAAAGAGTTGGTAGCTCTTGATCCGGCAAACAAA
CCACCGCTGGTAGCGGTGGTTTTTTTGTTTGCAAGCAGCAGATTACGCGCAGAAAAAAAGGATCTCAAGA
AGATCCTTTGATCTTTTCTACGGGGTCTGACGCTCAGTGGAACGAAAACTCACGTTAAGGGATTTTGGTC
ATGAGATTATCAAAAAGGATCTTCACCTAGATCCTTTTAAATTAAAAATGAAGTTTTAAATCAATCTAAA
GTATATATGAGTAAACTTGGTCTGACAGTTACCAATGCTTAATCAGTGAGGCACCTATCTCAGCGATCTG
TCTATTTCGTTCATCCATAGTTGCCTGACTCCCCGTCGTGTAGATAACTACGATACGGGAGGGCTTACCA
TCTGGCCCCAGTGCTGCAATGATACCGCGAGACCCACGCTCACCGGCTCCAGATTTATCAGCAATAAACC
AGCCAGCCGGAAGGGCCGAGCGCAGAAGTGGTCCTGCAACTTTATCCGCCTCCATCCAGTCTATTAATTG
TTGCCGGGAAGCTAGAGTAAGTAGTTCGCCAGTTAATAGTTTGCGCAACGTTGTTGCCATTGCTGCAGGC
ATCGTGGTGTCACGCTCGTCGTTTGGTATGGCTTCATTCAGCTCCGGTTCCCAACGATCAAGGCGAGTTA
CATGATCCCCCATGTTGTGCAAAAAAGCGGTTAGCTCCTTCGGTCCTCCGATCGTTGTCAGAAGTAAGTT
GGCCGCAGTGTTATCACTCATGGTTATGGCAGCACTGCATAATTCTCTTACTGTCATGCCATCCGTAAGA
TGCTTTTCTGTGACTGGTGAGTACTCAACCAAGTCATTCTGAGAATAGTGTATGCGGCGACCGAGTTGCT
CTTGCCCGGCGTCAACACGGGATAATACCGCGCCACATAGCAGAACTTTAAAAGTGCTCATCATTGGAAA
ACGTTCTTCGGGGCGAAAACTCTCAAGGATCTTACCGCTGTTGAGATCCAGTTCGATGTAACCCACTCGT
GCACCCAACTGATCTTCAGCATCTTTTACTTTCACCAGCGTTTCTGGGTGAGCAAAAACAGGAAGGCAAA
ATGCCGCAAAAAAGGGAATAAGGGCGACACGGAAATGTTGAATACTCATACTCTTCCTTTTTCAATATTA
TTGAAGCATTTATCAGGGTTATTGTCTCATGAGCGGATACATATTTGAATGTATTTAGAAAAATAAACAA
ATAGGGGTTCCGCGCACATTTCCCCGAAAAGTGCCACCTGACGTCTAAGAAACCATTATTATCATGACAT
TAACCTATAAAAATAGGCGTATCACGAGGCCCTTTCGT
Features (pLannotate 1.2.2; 10 found; start..end, strand, type, name):
     56..2568    +  promoter       Ac5 promoter: Drosophila melanogaster actin 5C promoter
   2588..3304    +  CDS            EGFP: EGFP is a basic (constitutively fluorescent) green fluorescent protein published in 1996, derived from Aequorea victoria. It is reported to be a rapidly-maturing weak dimer with moderate acid sensitivity.
   3347..6817    +  CDS            gw (fragment): GAWKY_DROME - Also known as GW182 From Drosophila melanogaster (Fruit fly).
   6843..6884    +  CDS            V5 tag: epitope tag from simian virus 5
   6984..7118    -  polyA_signal   SV40 poly(A) signal: SV40 polyadenylation signal
   7141..7225    -  CDS            large T antigen (fragment): large T antigen from SV40 (simian virus 40)
   7226..7696    +  CDS            TcR (fragment): tetracycline efflux protein; tet; confers resistance to tetracycline
   7740..8328    -  rep_origin     ori: high-copy-number ColE1/pMB1/pBR322/pUC origin of replication
   8499..9359    -  CDS            AmpR: β-lactamase; bla; confers resistance to ampicillin, carbenicillin, and related antibiotics
   9360..9464    -  promoter       AmpR promoter: bla
