[The description below was written by a language model from this plasmid's Addgene catalogue record and pLannotate feature annotations shown in this document.]
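Description:
pAc5.1B-EGFP-DmGW182-delQ_F is a 9,558 nt insect expression plasmid for producing an EGFP-tagged deletion mutant of the Drosophila melanogaster GW182 protein (gene gw, CG31992). The catalogue lists the backbone as unknown, although the name and annotated parts point to a pAc5.1-type vector. In bacteria it is maintained through a ColE1/pUC-family origin and selected with ampicillin via the AmpR (β-lactamase) gene and its bla promoter. The feature annotation calls the origin high-copy, whereas the repository entry lists the plasmid as low copy. Short fragments of a tetracycline resistance gene and of SV40 large T antigen are also annotated. These appear to be non-functional backbone remnants.

Expression is driven by the Drosophila actin 5C (Ac5) promoter, a strong constitutive promoter commonly used in cultured fly cells. Downstream lies the EGFP coding sequence, followed by a gw fragment of about 3.5 kb on the same strand, consistent with an N-terminal EGFP fusion. A V5 epitope tag sequence follows the insert, but the record does not indicate whether it is in frame or whether a stop codon precedes it. An SV40 polyadenylation signal is annotated after the cassette. The "delQ" designation suggests deletion of a Q-rich region of GW182, though the record does not define the deleted residues.

The associated publication concerns a C-terminal silencing domain of GW182 required for miRNA function. This suggests the construct served as one of a set of domain-deletion mutants for dissecting GW182's role in miRNA-mediated silencing. The depositor sequence may be theoretical or based on Sanger reads rather than independently verified.
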