Addgene plasmid #146325: pAc5.1B-EGFP-DmGW182-delQ_F
Purpose: Insect Expression of DmGW182-delQ
Depositing lab: Elisa Izaurralde. Depositing organization: Max Planck Institute for Developmental Biology. Publication: A C-terminal silencing domain in GW182 is essential for miRNA function. Eulalio A, Helms S, Fritzsch C, Fauser M, Izaurralde E. RNA. 2009 Jun;15(6):1067-77. doi: 10.1261/rna.1605509. Epub 2009 Apr 21. PubMed 19383769.
Backbone
  Vector backbone: Unknown
  Vector type: Insect Expression
Growth in bacteria
  Bacterial resistance: Ampicillin, 100 μg/mL
  Growth temperature: 37°C
  Growth strain: DH5alpha
  Copy number: Low Copy
Gene/Insert
  Gene/Insert name: DmGW182-delQ
  Species: D. melanogaster (fly)
  Entrez Gene: gw (a.k.a. Dmel_CG31992, CG11484, CG31992, CG9905, Dmel\CG31992, GQ182, GW, GW182, Gw, Gw182, anon-EST:Posey205, dGW182, gw182)
  Cloning method: Unknown
Terms and licenses: Academic/Nonprofit Terms; Industry Terms: Not Available to Industry
Depositor comments: Plasmids from this collection were made available to the research community and donated after the lab closed. Please note that the sequence provided by the depositing laboratory may be theoretical/predicted or based on Sanger sequencing results. There may be discrepancies between sequencing results obtained by Addgene and the depositor sequence. If an Addgene verified sequence is not available, please contact before placing your order to request that our lab fully sequence the plasmid.
How to cite: pAc5.1B-EGFP-DmGW182-delQ_F was a gift from Elisa Izaurralde (Addgene plasmid # 146325 ; http://n2t.net/addgene:146325 ; RRID:Addgene_146325)
